>Addgene plasmid #207772 | qTAG-N-Blast-moxGFP-LMNB1 | addgene full sequence | sequence record 415638 | Addgene NGS Result
TCGCGCGTTTCGGTGATGACGGTGAAAACCTCTGACACATGCAGCTCCCGGAGACGGTCACAGCTTGTCT
GTAAGCGGATGCCGGGAGCAGACAAGCCCGTCAGGGCGCGTCAGCGGGTGTTGGCGGGTGTCGGGGCTGG
CTTAACTATGCGGCATCAGAGCAGATTGTACTGAGAGTGCACCATATGCGGTGTGAAATACCGCACAGAT
GCGTAAGGAGAAAATACCGCATCAGGCGCCATTCGCCATTCAGGCTGCGCAACTGTTGGGAAGGGCGATC
GGTGCGGGCCTCTTCGCTATTACGCCAGCTGGCGAAAGGGGGATGTGCTGCAAGGCGATTAAGTTGGGTA
ACGCCAGGGTTTTCCCAGTCACGACGTTGTAAAACGACGGCCAGTGAATTCGCCCCCGAACCGCCGAAGC
GCGCTGCCTGCTCCCCATTGGCCCATGGTAGTCACGTGGAGGCGCCGGGGCGTGCCGGCCATGTTGGGGA
GTGCGGCGCCGCGGCCCGCGCCACCTCCGCCCCCCGCGGCTTGCCTCCAGCCCGCCCCTCCCGGCCCTCC
TCCCCCCGCCCGCCGCTCCGTGCAGCCTGAGAGGAAACAAAGTGCTGCGAGCAGGAGACGGCGGCGGCGC
GAACCCTGCTGGGCCTCCAGTCACCCTCGTCTTGCATTTTCCCGCGTGCGTGTGTGAGTGGGTGTGTGTG
TTTTCTTACAAAGGGTATTTCGCGATCGATCGATTGATTCGTAGTTCCCCCCCGCGCGCCTTTGCCCTTT
GTGCTGTAATCGAGCTCCCGCCATCCCAGGTGCTTCTCCGTTCCTCTAAACGCCAGCGTCTGGACGTGAG
CGCAGGTCGCCGGTTTGTGCCTTCGGTCCCCGCTTCGCCCCCTGCCGTCCCCTCCTTATCACGGTCCCGC
TCGCGGCCTCGCCGCCCCGCTGTCTCCGCCGCCCGCCATGGGCAAGAGCAAGACCGGTAGCTACCGTTCG
TATAGCATACATTATACGAAGTTATCTGCTAGCATGGCCAAGCCTTTGTCTCAAGAAGAATCCACCCTCA
TTGAAAGAGCAACGGCTACAATCAACAGCATCCCCATCTCTGAAGACTACAGCGTCGCCAGCGCAGCTCT
CTCTAGCGACGGCCGCATCTTCACTGGTGTCAATGTATATCATTTTACTGGGGGACCTTGTGCAGAACTC
GTGGTGCTGGGCACTGCTGCTGCTGCGGCAGCTGGCAACCTGACTTGTATCGTCGCGATCGGAAATGAGA
ACAGGGGCATCTTGAGCCCCTGCGGACGGTGCCGACAGGTGCTTCTCGATCTGCATCCTGGGATCAAAGC
CATAGTGAAGGACAGTGATGGACAGCCGACGGCAGTTGGGATTCGTGAATTGCTGCCCTCTGGTTATGTG
TGGGAGGGCGGATCCGGAGCTACTAACTTCAGCCTGCTGAAGCAGGCCGGAGACGTGGAGGAGAACCCTG
GACCTTCTAGAATAACTTCGTATAGCATACATTATACGAACGGTAGCACGCGTTACCCCTACGACGTGCC
CGACTACGCCGGCTATCCGTATGATGTCCCGGACTATGCAGGAAGCGGAATGGTGAGCAAGGGCGAGGAG
CTGTTCACCGGGGTGGTGCCCATCCTGGTCGAGCTGGACGGCGACGTGAACGGCCACAAGTTCTCCGTGC
GGGGCGAGGGCGAGGGCGATGCCACCAACGGCAAGCTGACCCTGAAGTTCATCAGCACCACCGGCAAGCT
GCCCGTGCCCTGGCCCACCCTCGTGACCACCCTGACCTACGGCGTGCAGAGCTTCTCCCGCTACCCCGAC
CACATGAAGCGCCACGACTTCTTCAAGAGCGCCATGCCCGAAGGCTACGTCCAGGAGCGCACCATCTCCT
TCAAGGACGACGGCACCTACAAGACCCGCGCCGAGGTGAAGTTCGAGGGCGACACCCTGGTGAACCGCAT
CGAGCTGAAGGGCATCGACTTCAAGGAGGACGGCAACATCCTGGGGCACAAGCTGGAGTACAACTTCAAC
TCCCACAACGTCTATATCACCGCCGACAAGCAGAAGAACGGCATCAAGGCCAACTTCAAGATCCGCCATA
ACGTGGAGGACGGCTCCGTGCAGCTCGCCGACCACTACCAGCAGAACACCCCCATCGGCGACGGCCCCGT
GCTGCTGCCCGACAACCACTACCTGTCCACCCAGTCCAAGCTGTCCAAAGACCCCAACGAGAAGCGCGAT
CACATGGTCCTGCTGGAGTTCGTGACCGCCGCCGGGATCACTCACGGCATGGACGAGCTGTACAAGCTCG
AGGGAGGAAGCGGAGGATCTGGCGGTACCGCGACTGCGACCCCCGTGCCGCCGCGGATGGGCAGCCGCGC
TGGCGGCCCCACCACGCCGCTGAGCCCCACGCGCCTGTCGCGGCTCCAGGAGAAGGAGGAGCTGCGCGAG
CTCAATGACCGGCTGGCGGTGTACATCGACAAGGTGCGCAGCCTGGAGACGGAGAACAGCGCGCTGCAGC
TGCAGGTGACGGAGCGCGAGGAGGTGCGCGGCCGTGAGCTCACCGGCCTCAAGGCGCTCTACGAGACCGA
GCTGGCCGACGCGCGACGCGCGCTCGACGACACGGCCCGCGAGCGCGCCAAGCTGCAGATCGAGCTGGGC
AAGTGCAAGGCGGAACACGACCAGCTGCTCCTCAAGTGAGTGCTAGCTGGCGGCCGCGTTAGCGCCAAGG
AGGGGCGGGGGCGCAACCGCGGCGACCAGCTCACCGGGTTCTGCCGTGGGGAGGGAGCAGAGGCCAGGAT
GCACGCGTCCTTCTGAAGGAACAGGGTCTCGGTCTCCGGAAAGGAGAAAGAATCTAGAGTTCATAGCGGA
GCAGGGGTCGCGGAGGGGAAGCTTGGCGTAATCATGGTCATAGCTGTTTCCTGTGTGAAATTGTTATCCG
CTCACAATTCCACACAACATACGAGCCGGAAGCATAAAGTGTAAAGCCTGGGGTGCCTAATGAGTGAGCT
AACTCACATTAATTGCGTTGCGCTCACTGCCCGCTTTCCAGTCGGGAAACCTGTCGTGCCAGCTGCATTA
ATGAATCGGCCAACGCGCGGGGAGAGGCGGTTTGCGTATTGGGCGCTCTTCCGCTTCCTCGCTCACTGAC
TCGCTGCGCTCGGTCGTTCGGCTGCGGCGAGCGGTATCAGCTCACTCAAAGGCGGTAATACGGTTATCCA
CAGAATCAGGGGATAACGCAGGAAAGAACATGTGAGCAAAAGGCCAGCAAAAGGCCAGGAACCGTAAAAA
GGCCGCGTTGCTGGCGTTTTTCCATAGGCTCCGCCCCCCTGACGAGCATCACAAAAATCGACGCTCAAGT
CAGAGGTGGCGAAACCCGACAGGACTATAAAGATACCAGGCGTTTCCCCCTGGAAGCTCCCTCGTGCGCT
CTCCTGTTCCGACCCTGCCGCTTACCGGATACCTGTCCGCCTTTCTCCCTTCGGGAAGCGTGGCGCTTTC
TCATAGCTCACGCTGTAGGTATCTCAGTTCGGTGTAGGTCGTTCGCTCCAAGCTGGGCTGTGTGCACGAA
CCCCCCGTTCAGCCCGACCGCTGCGCCTTATCCGGTAACTATCGTCTTGAGTCCAACCCGGTAAGACACG
ACTTATCGCCACTGGCAGCAGCCACTGGTAACAGGATTAGCAGAGCGAGGTATGTAGGCGGTGCTACAGA
GTTCTTGAAGTGGTGGCCTAACTACGGCTACACTAGAAGAACAGTATTTGGTATCTGCGCTCTGCTGAAG
CCAGTTACCTTCGGAAAAAGAGTTGGTAGCTCTTGATCCGGCAAACAAACCACCGCTGGTAGCGGTGGTT
TTTTTGTTTGCAAGCAGCAGATTACGCGCAGAAAAAAAGGATCTCAAGAAGATCCTTTGATCTTTTCTAC
GGGGTCTGACGCTCAGTGGAACGAAAACTCACGTTAAGGGATTTTGGTCATGAGATTATCAAAAAGGATC
TTCACCTAGATCCTTTTAAATTAAAAATGAAGTTTTAAATCAATCTAAAGTATATATGAGTAAACTTGGT
CTGACAGTTACCAATGCTTAATCAGTGAGGCACCTATCTCAGCGATCTGTCTATTTCGTTCATCCATAGT
TGCCTGACTCCCCGTCGTGTAGATAACTACGATACGGGAGGGCTTACCATCTGGCCCCAGTGCTGCAATG
ATACCGCGAGACCCACGCTCACCGGCTCCAGATTTATCAGCAATAAACCAGCCAGCCGGAAGGGCCGAGC
GCAGAAGTGGTCCTGCAACTTTATCCGCCTCCATCCAGTCTATTAATTGTTGCCGGGAAGCTAGAGTAAG
TAGTTCGCCAGTTAATAGTTTGCGCAACGTTGTTGCCATTGCTACAGGCATCGTGGTGTCACGCTCGTCG
TTTGGTATGGCTTCATTCAGCTCCGGTTCCCAACGATCAAGGCGAGTTACATGATCCCCCATGTTGTGCA
AAAAAGCGGTTAGCTCCTTCGGTCCTCCGATCGTTGTCAGAAGTAAGTTGGCCGCAGTGTTATCACTCAT
GGTTATGGCAGCACTGCATAATTCTCTTACTGTCATGCCATCCGTAAGATGCTTTTCTGTGACTGGTGAG
TACTCAACCAAGTCATTCTGAGAATAGTGTATGCGGCGACCGAGTTGCTCTTGCCCGGCGTCAATACGGG
ATAATACCGCGCCACATAGCAGAACTTTAAAAGTGCTCATCATTGGAAAACGTTCTTCGGGGCGAAAACT
CTCAAGGATCTTACCGCTGTTGAGATCCAGTTCGATGTAACCCACTCGTGCACCCAACTGATCTTCAGCA
TCTTTTACTTTCACCAGCGTTTCTGGGTGAGCAAAAACAGGAAGGCAAAATGCCGCAAAAAAGGGAATAA
GGGCGACACGGAAATGTTGAATACTCATACTCTTCCTTTTTCAATATTATTGAAGCATTTATCAGGGTTA
TTGTCTCATGAGCGGATACATATTTGAATGTATTTAGAAAAATAAACAAATAGGGGTTCCGCGCACATTT
CCCCGAAAAGTGCCACCTGACGTCTAAGAAACCATTATTATCATGACATTAACCTATAAAAATAGGCGTA
TCACGAGGCCCTTTCGTC
Features (pLannotate 1.2.2; 15 found; start..end, strand, type, name):
    137..236     +  misc_feature   bom (fragment): basis of mobility region from pBR322
    242..399     -  CDS            lacZα (fragment): LacZα fragment of β-galactosidase; lacZ fragment
    972..1005    +  protein_bind   lox71: Left element (LE) mutant of loxP (Araki et al., 2010). Cre-mediated recombination occurs in the 8-bp core sequence (GCATACAT). Cre recombinase
   1014..1409    +  CDS            BSD: blasticidin S deaminase; Aspergillus terreus BSD; confers resistance to blasticidin
   1482..1515    +  protein_bind   lox66: Right element (RE) mutant of loxP (Araki et al., 2010). Cre-mediated recombination occurs in the 8-bp core sequence (GCATACAT). Cre recombinase
   1590..2306    +  CDS            moxGFP: moxGFP is a basic (constitutively fluorescent) green fluorescent protein published in 2015, derived from Aequorea victoria. It is reported to be a rapidly-maturing monomer.
   2340..2693    +  CDS            LMNB1 (fragment): LMNB1_HUMAN - Also known as LMN2, LMNB. Experimental evidence at protein level: Swiss-Prot protein existence level 1. Lamins are components of the nuclear lamina, a fibrous layer on the nucleoplasmic side of the inner nuclear membrane, which is thought to provide a framework for the nuclear envelope and may also interact with chromatin. From Homo sapiens (Human).
   2931..2947    -  protein_bind   lac operator: The lac repressor binds to the lac operator to inhibit transcription in E. coli. This inhibition can be relieved by adding lactose or isopropyl-β-D-thiogalactopyranoside (IPTG). lac repressor encoded by lacI
   2955..2985    -  promoter       lac promoter: promoter for the E. coli lac operon
   3000..3021    -  protein_bind   CAP binding site: CAP binding activates transcription in the presence of cAMP. E. coli catabolite activator protein
   3034..3126    -  CDS            lacI (fragment): lac repressor; lacI; The lac repressor binds to the lac operator to inhibit transcription in E. coli. This inhibition can be relieved by adding lactose or isopropyl-β-D-thiogalactopyranoside (IPTG).
   3309..3897    -  rep_origin     ori: high-copy-number ColE1/pMB1/pBR322/pUC origin of replication
   4068..4928    -  CDS            AmpR: β-lactamase; bla; confers resistance to ampicillin, carbenicillin, and related antibiotics
   4929..5033    -  promoter       AmpR promoter: bla
   5128..35      +  CDS            rop (fragment) (across the origin): Rop protein, which maintains plasmids at low copy number; rop
