[The description below was written by a language model from this plasmid's Addgene catalogue record and pLannotate feature annotations shown in this document.]
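Description:
qTAG-N-Blast-moxGFP-LMNB1 is a CRISPR knock-in donor template built on the pUC19 backbone and designed to tag the N-terminus of the endogenous human LMNB1 (lamin B1) gene. It is propagated in E. coli as a high-copy plasmid through the ColE1/pUC origin and selected with ampicillin via the β-lactamase gene and its promoter. Remnants of the pUC19 lac region (lacZα fragment, lac promoter and operator, CAP site) flank the insert. Short annotated fragments of bom, rop and lacI are also backbone remnants with no role in the design.

The payload is a roughly 2.8 kb insert in which LMNB1 homology arms surround a promoterless tagging cassette. The cassette contains a blasticidin S deaminase (BSD) coding sequence bracketed by lox71 and lox66 sites. It is followed by moxGFP, a monomeric, rapidly maturing green fluorescent protein, and then by a fragment of the LMNB1 coding sequence that forms part of the downstream homology arm. The upstream arm is not annotated in the feature table. The catalogue describes the cassette as Blast-2A-moxGFP, although the 2A element is also not annotated. No mammalian promoter is listed, so blasticidin resistance and the moxGFP-lamin B1 fusion should be expressed only after in-frame integration at the locus, under endogenous LMNB1 control, with the 2A separating the marker from the tagged protein. The mutant lox sites should allow Cre-mediated excision of the selection marker afterwards.

The donor is intended for co-transfection with a companion px330-PITCh-LMNB1 sgRNA/Cas9 plasmid. Edited cells are enriched with blasticidin and used to visualise the nuclear envelope with lamin B1 at endogenous expression levels.
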