Addgene plasmid #207772: qTAG-N-Blast-moxGFP-LMNB1
Purpose: Donor template for Blast-2A-moxGFP insertion into the N-terminus of the LMNB1 locus for nuclear envelope visualization. To be co-transfected with sgRNA plasmid px330-PITCh-LMNB1 Addgene #207770
Depositing lab: Laurence Pelletier. Depositing organization: Sinai Health System. Publication: qTAG: an adaptable plasmid scaffold for CRISPR-based endogenous tagging. Philip R, Sharma A, Matellan L, Erpf AC, Hsu WH, Tkach JM, Wyatt HDM, Pelletier L. EMBO J. 2024 Dec 12. doi: 10.1038/s44318-024-00337-5. PubMed 39668248.
Backbone
  Vector backbone: pUC19
  Backbone manufacturer: Invitrogen
  Backbone size w/o insert (bp): 2686
  Vector type: Mammalian Expression, CRISPR ; Donor Template
  Selectable markers: Blasticidin
Growth in bacteria
  Bacterial resistance: Ampicillin, 100 μg/mL
  Growth temperature: 37°C
  Growth strain: DH5alpha
  Copy number: High Copy
Gene/Insert
  Gene/Insert name: LMNB1 Homology Arms flanking a Blast-moxGFP Cassette (alt name: LMNB1)
  Species: H. sapiens (human)
  Insert size (bp): 2789
  Entrez Gene: LMNB1 (a.k.a. ADLD, LMN, LMN2, LMNB, MCPH26)
  Cloning method: Unknown
  Sequencing primers: 5′ CTGCAAGGCGATTAAGTTGGGTAAC; 3′ GGCTCGTATGTTGTGTGGAATTGT
Terms and licenses: Academic/Nonprofit Terms; Industry Terms: Not Available to Industry
Depositor comments: To be co-transfected with sgRNA plasmid px330-PITCh-LMNB1 https://www.addgene.org/207770 . Please visit https://www.biorxiv.org/content/10.1101/2023.11.01.565029v3 for bioRxiv preprint.
How to cite: qTAG-N-Blast-moxGFP-LMNB1 was a gift from Laurence Pelletier (Addgene plasmid # 207772 ; http://n2t.net/addgene:207772 ; RRID:Addgene_207772)
